Addgene plasmid #158914: JGI_018089
Purpose: Hydrocarbon Structures for Fuels and Chemicals
Depositing lab: Joint Genome Institute.
Backbone
  Vector backbone: pET28b
  Vector type: Synthetic Biology
Growth in bacteria
  Bacterial resistance: Kanamycin, 50 μg/mL
  Growth temperature: 37°C
  Growth strain: Top10
  Copy number: High Copy
Gene/Insert
  Gene/Insert name: WP_006592558_1 (alt name: Batch220B_p048)
  Species: Synthetic
  Cloning method: Gibson Cloning
Terms and licenses: Academic/Nonprofit Terms; Industry Terms: Not Available to Industry
Depositor comments: pET28b_NdeIXhoI vector with WP_006592558_1 insert, JGI ICE Registry: https://registry.jgi.doe.gov/entry/18089
How to cite: JGI_018089 was a gift from Joint Genome Institute (Addgene plasmid # 158914 ; http://n2t.net/addgene:158914 ; RRID:Addgene_158914)
