[The description below was written by a language model from this plasmid's Addgene catalogue record and pLannotate feature annotations shown in this document.]
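Description:
JGI_018089 is a bacterial expression plasmid built on the pET28b backbone, carrying a synthetic open reading frame designated WP_006592558_1 that was inserted by Gibson assembly into the NdeI/XhoI-opened vector. The full sequenced plasmid is 6,312 nt. It is propagated in E. coli under kanamycin selection (aph(3')-Ia, KanR) and replicates from a ColE1/pMB1-type origin. The bom mobility region and rop gene typical of pBR322-derived pET vectors are also present, although the catalogue lists the plasmid as high copy. An f1 origin allows single-stranded DNA production. Short annotated fragments such as the RSF ori, TcR and AmpR promoter pieces appear to be partial homology matches to backbone sequence rather than functional elements.

The insert sits in the standard pET expression cassette, which comprises a T7 promoter followed by a lac operator, the T7 gene 10 ribosome binding site and, downstream, the T7 terminator. The plasmid-borne lacI gene with its own promoter supplies repressor. Transcription therefore requires a host providing T7 RNA polymerase and is induced with IPTG. Upstream of the insert region, the annotation detects a His-tag-like fragment and a thrombin cleavage site, consistent with an N-terminal cleavable affinity tag. A second His-tag fragment lies just after the unannotated stretch of roughly 1 kb where the insert resides, but whether it is translated depends on a stop codon, which the record does not indicate.

The record does not state the function or source organism of the encoded protein, listing the species only as synthetic. The stated purpose, hydrocarbon structures for fuels and chemicals, suggests it belongs to a synthesized gene collection for expressing and screening candidate enzymes.
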