Features (pLannotate 1.2.2; 21 found; start..end, strand, type, name):
      1..127     +  rep_origin     RSF ori (fragment): Plasmids containing the RSF 1030 origin of replication can be propagated in E. coli cells that contain additional plasmids with compatible origins.
    132..271     -  misc_feature   bom: basis of mobility region from pBR322
    373..564     -  CDS            rop: Rop protein, which maintains plasmids at low copy number; rop
    581..961     +  CDS            YPB1_ECOLX: Protein predicted: Swiss-Prot protein existence level 4. From Escherichia coli.
   1033..1324    -  CDS            TcR (fragment): tetracycline efflux protein; tet; confers resistance to tetracycline
   1339..1360    -  protein_bind   CAP binding site: CAP binding activates transcription in the presence of cAMP. E. coli catabolite activator protein
   1373..2455    -  CDS            lacI: lac repressor; lacI; The lac repressor binds to the lac operator to inhibit transcription in E. coli. This inhibition can be relieved by adding lactose or isopropyl-β-D-thiogalactopyranoside (IPTG).
   2456..2533    -  promoter       lacI promoter: lacI
   2541..2820    -  CDS            TcR (fragment): tetracycline efflux protein; tet; confers resistance to tetracycline
   2842..2860    +  promoter       T7 promoter: promoter for bacteriophage T7 RNA polymerase
   2861..2885    +  protein_bind   lac operator: The lac repressor binds to the lac operator to inhibit transcription in E. coli. This inhibition can be relieved by adding lactose or isopropyl-β-D-thiogalactopyranoside (IPTG). lac repressor encoded by lacI
   2900..2922    +  RBS            RBS: efficient ribosome binding site from bacteriophage T7 gene 10 (Olins and Rangwala, 1989)
   2941..2957    +  CDS            capTEV™ (fragment): composite tag for in vivo biotinylation, TEV protease cleavage, and 6xHis tagging
   2968..2985    +  CDS            thrombin site: thrombin recognition and cleavage site
   4018..4035    +  CDS            9xHis (fragment): 9xHis affinity tag
   4045..4094    +  CDS            SET1 (fragment): solubility-enhancement tag derived from T7 phage gene 10B
   4102..4149    +  terminator     T7 terminator: transcription terminator for bacteriophage T7 RNA polymerase
   4186..4614    +  rep_origin     f1 ori (sequence partly withheld): f1 bacteriophage origin of replication; arrow indicates direction of (+) strand synthesis
   4667..4724    +  promoter       AmpR promoter (fragment): bla
   4733..5548    -  CDS            KanR: aminoglycoside phosphotransferase; aph(3')-Ia; confers resistance to kanamycin in bacteria or G418 (Geneticin®) in eukaryotes
   5670..6258    +  rep_origin     ori: high-copy-number ColE1/pMB1/pBR322/pUC origin of replication
>Addgene plasmid #158914 | JGI_018089 | addgene full sequence | sequence record 317192 | Addgene NGS Result
CACATGTTCTTTCCTGCGTTATCCCCTGATTCTGTGGATAACCGTATTACCGCCTTTGAGTGAGCTGATA
CCGCTCGCCGCAGCCGAACGACCGAGCGCAGCGAGTCAGTGAGCGAGGAAGCGGAAGAGCGCCTGATGCG
GTATTTTCTCCTTACGCATCTGTGCGGTATTTCACACCGCAATGGTGCACTCTCAGTACAATCTGCTCTG
ATGCCGCATAGTTAAGCCAGTATACACTCCGCTATCGCTACGTGACTGGGTCATGGCTGCGCCCCGACAC
CCGCCAACACCCGCTGACGCGCCCTGACGGGCTTGTCTGCTCCCGGCATCCGCTTACAGACAAGCTGTGA
CCGTCTCCGGGAGCTGCATGTGTCAGAGGTTTTCACCGTCATCACCGAAACGCGCGAGGCAGCTGCGGTA
AAGCTCATCAGCGTGGTCGTGAAGCGATTCACAGATGTCTGCCTGTTCATCCGCGTCCAGCTCGTTGAGT
TTCTCCAGAAGCGTTAATGTCTGGCTTCTGATAAAGCGGGCCATGTTAAGGGCGGTTTTTTCCTGTTTGG
TCACTGATGCCTCCGTGTAAGGGGGATTTCTGTTCATGGGGGTAATGATACCGATGAAACGAGAGAGGAT
GCTCACGATACGGGTTACTGATGATGAACATGCCCGGTTACTGGAACGTTGTGAGGGTAAACAACTGGCG
GTATGGATGCGGCGGGACCAGAGAAAAATCACTCAGGGTCAATGCCAGCGCTTCGTTAATACAGATGTAG
GTGTTCCACAGGGTAGCCAGCAGCATCCTGCGATGCAGATCCGGAACATAATGGTGCAGGGCGCTGACTT
CCGCGTTTCCAGACTTTACGAAACACGGAAACCGAAGACCATTCATGTTGTTGCTCAGGTCGCAGACGTT
TTGCAGCAGCAGTCGCTTCACGTTCGCTCGCGTATCGGTGATTCATTCTGCTAACCAGTAAGGCAACCCC
GCCAGCCTAGCCGGGTCCTCAACGACAGGAGCACGATCATGCGCACCCGTGGGGCCGCCATGCCGGCGAT
AATGGCCTGCTTCTCGCCGAAACGTTTGGTGGCGGGACCAGTGACGAAGGCTTGAGCGAGGGCGTGCAAG
ATTCCGAATACCGCAAGCGACAGGCCGATCATCGTCGCGCTCCAGCGAAAGCGGTCCTCGCCGAAAATGA
CCCAGAGCGCTGCCGGCACCTGTCCTACGAGTTGCATGATAAAGAAGACAGTCATAAGTGCGGCGACGAT
AGTCATGCCCCGCGCCCACCGGAAGGAGCTGACTGGGTTGAAGGCTCTCAAGGGCATCGGTCGAGATCCC
GGTGCCTAATGAGTGAGCTAACTTACATTAATTGCGTTGCGCTCACTGCCCGCTTTCCAGTCGGGAAACC
TGTCGTGCCAGCTGCATTAATGAATCGGCCAACGCGCGGGGAGAGGCGGTTTGCGTATTGGGCGCCAGGG
TGGTTTTTCTTTTCACCAGTGAGACGGGCAACAGCTGATTGCCCTTCACCGCCTGGCCCTGAGAGAGTTG
CAGCAAGCGGTCCACGCTGGTTTGCCCCAGCAGGCGAAAATCCTGTTTGATGGTGGTTAACGGCGGGATA
TAACATGAGCTGTCTTCGGTATCGTCGTATCCCACTACCGAGATATCCGCACCAACGCGCAGCCCGGACT
CGGTAATGGCGCGCATTGCGCCCAGCGCCATCTGATCGTTGGCAACCAGCATCGCAGTGGGAACGATGCC
CTCATTCAGCATTTGCATGGTTTGTTGAAAACCGGACATGGCACTCCAGTCGCCTTCCCGTTCCGCTATC
GGCTGAATTTGATTGCGAGTGAGATATTTATGCCAGCCAGCCAGACGCAGACGCGCCGAGACAGAACTTA
ATGGGCCCGCTAACAGCGCGATTTGCTGGTGACCCAATGCGACCAGATGCTCCACGCCCAGTCGCGTACC
GTCTTCATGGGAGAAAATAATACTGTTGATGGGTGTCTGGTCAGAGACATCAAGAAATAACGCCGGAACA
TTAGTGCAGGCAGCTTCCACAGCAATGGCATCCTGGTCATCCAGCGGATAGTTAATGATCAGCCCACTGA
CGCGTTGCGCGAGAAGATTGTGCACCGCCGCTTTACAGGCTTCGACGCCGCTTCGTTCTACCATCGACAC
CACCACGCTGGCACCCAGTTGATCGGCGCGAGATTTAATCGCCGCGACAATTTGCGACGGCGCGTGCAGG
GCCAGACTGGAGGTGGCAACGCCAATCAGCAACGACTGTTTGCCCGCCAGTTGTTGTGCCACGCGGTTGG
GAATGTAATTCAGCTCCGCCATCGCCGCTTCCACTTTTTCCCGCGTTTTCGCAGAAACGTGGCTGGCCTG
GTTCACCACGCGGGAAACGGTCTGATAAGAGACACCGGCATACTCTGCGACATCGTATAACGTTACTGGT
TTCACATTCACCACCCTGAATTGACTCTCTTCCGGGCGCTATCATGCCATACCGCGAAAGGTTTTGCGCC
ATTCGATGGTGTCCGGGATCTCGACGCTCTCCCTTATGCGACTCCTGCATTAGGAAGCAGCCCAGTAGTA
GGTTGAGGCCGTTGAGCACCGCCGCCGCAAGGAATGGTGCATGCAAGGAGATGGCGCCCAACAGTCCCCC
GGCCACGGGGCCTGCCACCATACCCACGCCGAAACAAGCGCTCATGAGCCCGAAGTGGCGAGCCCGATCT
TCCCCATCGGTGATGTCGGCGATATAGGCGCCAGCAACCGCACCTGTGGCGCCGGTGATGCCGGCCACGA
TGCGTCCGGCGTAGAGGATCGAGATCTCGATCCCGCGAAATTAATACGACTCACTATAGGGGAATTGTGA
GCGGATAACAATTCCCCTCTAGAAATAATTTTGTTTAACTTTAAGAAGGAGATATACCATGGGCAGCAGC
CATCATCATCATCATCACAGCAGCGGCCTGGTGCCGCGCGGCAGCCATATGAGTGAAAATGCGACTTATC
GGTTGGCAAATACTACGATTCTGTCCGTTTCAGCACTGGAAGCCCCACAGGTGGTTAGCTCCGCAGAACT
GGATGAGTCGTTAGCTCCAGCGTACGCGCGCCATGGCGTTAAAGCAGGTCAGATCGAACGTTTGGCGGGG
GTAGTTCAGAGACGGTGGTACCCCCCGGAGGCTGATTATACAGATGGGGCTGTTGATGTTGGACGTGCCG
CTATGGCCGATGCGGGTGTTGAAGCAGGCGAAATTGGCCTGGTAATAAACGCGTCGGTCACTCGCCCGTA
TCTTGAACCGGGTATTAGCGCCCGCGTTCATCACGAATTGGGCCTGCCCCGCAGAGCAATTGCATTTGAC
CTCACCAATGCGTGCCTCGGAGTAGCTAACGCAATGCATGTGGCGGGGACTATGATAGACGCTGGACAGA
TCGACAATGCGCTGATTGTTGCCTCTGAAGGTTCTCGTCAAATGCAGGAATCCTCTATCAAATATCTTCT
TTCCGATGATAGCACACGTGAGGATGTTAAAGAGGCGTTTGCAACCATGACATTAGGCTCAGGTGCTGTC
GGTCTGGTGCTGGGCAGATCCGATGCCCGACCGGACGGCCATCGCGTGATAGGGGGTGTGACTCGTGCCG
GCTCGGAACACCATACCCTGTGTGTGGGCGGAATGGATGGTATGCGCACGGATAGCTCTCGCCTATTCAG
AGAAGGCTTAACACTTGCAACCGAGGCATGGAAGGACGCACGCGGCGACTTCGATTGGGATGATATGGAC
TGGTACGTTGCTCATCAAACCTCTACCATTCATATAGAAGCACTTTGCAAAACCTTGGGACTGCCGCAAG
AACGATTCCCGATGACCTTGCCGACGTATGGTAATATTGGTCCGGTCGCGATGCCGTATACTTTAGCCTT
CCATCAAGATAATATAGAACGGGGGCAGCGCGTTTTGTTAATGGGGATTGGTTCAGGCCTGAACACGAGT
ATGACAGAGGTAGCCTGGTGACTCGAGCACCACCACCACCACCACTGAGATCCGGCTGCTAACAAAGCCC
GAAAGGAAGCTGAGTTGGCTGCTGCCACCGCTGAGCAATAACTAGCATAACCCCTTGGGGCCTCTAAACG
GGTCTTGAGGGGTTTTTTGCTGAAAGGAGGAACTATATCCGGATTGGCGAATGGG
[124 nt withheld, positions 4186-4309]
C
[91 nt withheld, positions 4311-4401]
A
[49 nt withheld, positions 4403-4451]
CCTTTGACGTTGGAGTCCACGTTCTTT
[37 nt withheld, positions 4479-4515]
ACCCTATCTCGGTCTATTCTTTTGATTTATAAGGGATTTTGCCGATTTCGGCCTATTGGTTAAAAAATGA
GCTGATTTAACAAAAATTTAACGCGAATTTTAACAAAATATTAACGCTTACAATTTAGGTGGCACTTTTC
GGGGAAATGTGCGCGGAACCCCTATTTGTTTATTTTTCTAAATACATTCAAATATGTATCCGCTCATGAA
TTAATTCTTAGAAAAACTCATCGAGCATCAAATGAAACTGCAATTTATTCATATCAGGATTATCAATACC
ATATTTTTGAAAAAGCCGTTTCTGTAATGAAGGAGAAAACTCACCGAGGCAGTTCCATAGGATGGCAAGA
TCCTGGTATCGGTCTGCGATTCCGACTCGTCCAACATCAATACAACCTATTAATTTCCCCTCGTCAAAAA
TAAGGTTATCAAGTGAGAAATCACCATGAGTGACGACTGAATCCGGTGAGAATGGCAAAAGTTTATGCAT
TTCTTTCCAGACTTGTTCAACAGGCCAGCCATTACGCTCGTCATCAAAATCACTCGCATCAACCAAACCG
TTATTCATTCGTGATTGCGCCTGAGCGAGACGAAATACGCGATCGCTGTTAAAAGGACAATTACAAACAG
GAATCGAATGCAACCGGCGCAGGAACACTGCCAGCGCATCAACAATATTTTCACCTGAATCAGGATATTC
TTCTAATACCTGGAATGCTGTTTTCCCGGGGATCGCAGTGGTGAGTAACCATGCATCATCAGGAGTACGG
ATAAAATGCTTGATGGTCGGAAGAGGCATAAATTCCGTCAGCCAGTTTAGTCTGACCATCTCATCTGTAA
CATCATTGGCAACGCTACCTTTGCCATGTTTCAGAAACAACTCTGGCGCATCGGGCTTCCCATACAATCG
ATAGATTGTCGCACCTGATTGCCCGACATTATCGCGAGCCCATTTATACCCATATAAATCAGCATCCATG
TTGGAATTTAATCGCGGCCTAGAGCAAGACGTTTCCCGTTGAATATGGCTCATAACACCCCTTGTATTAC
TGTTTATGTAAGCAGACAGTTTTATTGTTCATGACCAAAATCCCTTAACGTGAGTTTTCGTTCCACTGAG
CGTCAGACCCCGTAGAAAAGATCAAAGGATCTTCTTGAGATCCTTTTTTTCTGCGCGTAATCTGCTGCTT
GCAAACAAAAAAACCACCGCTACCAGCGGTGGTTTGTTTGCCGGATCAAGAGCTACCAACTCTTTTTCCG
AAGGTAACTGGCTTCAGCAGAGCGCAGATACCAAATACTGTCCTTCTAGTGTAGCCGTAGTTAGGCCACC
ACTTCAAGAACTCTGTAGCACCGCCTACATACCTCGCTCTGCTAATCCTGTTACCAGTGGCTGCTGCCAG
TGGCGATAAGTCGTGTCTTACCGGGTTGGACTCAAGACGATAGTTACCGGATAAGGCGCAGCGGTCGGGC
TGAACGGGGGGTTCGTGCACACAGCCCAGCTTGGAGCGAACGACCTACACCGAACTGAGATACCTACAGC
GTGAGCTATGAGAAAGCGCCACGCTTCCCGAAGGGAGAAAGGCGGACAGGTATCCGGTAAGCGGCAGGGT
CGGAACAGGAGAGCGCACGAGGGAGCTTCCAGGGGGAAACGCCTGGTATCTTTATAGTCCTGTCGGGTTT
CGCCACCTCTGACTTGAGCGTCGATTTTTGTGATGCTCGTCAGGGGGGCGGAGCCTATGGAAAAACGCCA
GCAACGCGGCCTTTTTACGGTTCCTGGCCTTTTGCTGGCCTTTTGCT
